>Addgene plasmid #78253 | nls-NgAgo-GK | addgene full sequence | sequence record 158751 | Addgene NGS result
ATATATGGAGTTCCGCGTTACATAACTTACGGTAAATGGCCCGCCTGGCTGACCGCCCAACGACCCCCGC
CCATTGACGTCAATAATGACGTATGTTCCCATAGTAACGCCAATAGGGACTTTCCATTGACGTCAATGGG
TGGAGTATTTACGGTAAACTGCCCACTTGGCAGTACATCAAGTGTATCATATGCCAAGTACGCCCCCTAT
TGACGTCAATGACGGTAAATGGCCCGCCTGGCATTATGCCCAGTACATGACCTTATGGGACTTTCCTACT
TGGCAGTACATCTACGTATTAGTCATCGCTATTACCATGGTGATGCGGTTTTGGCAGTACATCAATGGGC
GTGGATAGCGGTTTGACTCACGGGGATTTCCAAGTCTCCACCCCATTGACGTCAATGGGAGTTTGTTTTG
GCACCAAAATCAACGGGACTTTCCAAAATGTCGTAACAACTCCGCCCCATTGACGCAAATGGGCGGTAGG
CGTGTACGGTGGGAGGTCTATATAAGCAGAGCTGGTTTAGTGAACCGTCAGATCCGCTAGCGCTACCGGA
CTCAGATCTCGAGCTCAAGCTTGCCACCATGGTGCCAAAAAAGAAGAGAAAGGTAGCCACAGTGATTGAC
CTCGATTCGACCACCACCGCAGACGAACTGACATCGGGACACACGTACGACATCTCAGTCACGCTCACCG
GTGTCTACGATAACACCGACGAGCAGCATCCTCGCATGTCTCTCGCATTCGAGCAGGACAACGGCGAGCG
GCGTTACATTACCCTGTGGAAGAACACGACACCCAAGGATGTCTTTACATACGACTACGCCACGGGCTCG
ACGTACATCTTCACTAACATCGACTACGAAGTGAAGGACGGCTACGAGAATCTGACTGCAACATACCAGA
CGACCGTCGAGAACGCTACCGCTCAGGAAGTCGGGACGACTGACGAGGACGAAACGTTCGCGGGCGGCGA
GCCGCTCGACCATCACTTGGACGACGCGCTCAATGAGACGCCAGACGACGCGGAGACAGAGAGCGACTCA
GGCCATGTGATGACCTCGTTCGCCTCCCGCGACCAACTCCCTGAGTGGACGCTGCATACGTATACGCTAA
CAGCCACAGACGGCGCAAAGACGGACACGGAGTACGCGCGACGAACCCTCGCATACACGGTACGGCAGGA
ACTCTATACCGACCATGATGCGGCTCCGGTTGCAACTGACGGGCTAATGCTTCTCACGCCAGAGCCGCTC
GGCGAGACCCCGCTTGACCTCGATTGCGGTGTCCGGGTCGAGGCGGACGAGACTCGGACACTCGATTACA
CCACGGCCAAAGACCGGTTACTCGCCCGCGAACTCGTCGAAGAGGGGCTCAAACGCTCCCTCTGGGATGA
CTACCTCGTTCGCGGCATCGATGAAGTCCTCTCAAAGGAGCCTGTGCTGACTTGCGATGAGTTCGACCTA
CATGAGCGGTATGACCTCTCTGTCGAAGTCGGTCACAGTGGGCGGGCGTACCTTCACATCAACTTCCGCC
ACCGGTTCGTACCGAAGCTGACGCTCGCAGACATCGATGATGACAACATCTATCCTGGGCTCCGGGTGAA
GACGACGTATCGCCCCCGGCGAGGACATATCGTCTGGGGTCTGCGGGACGAGTGCGCCACCGACTCGCTC
AACACGCTGGGAAACCAGTCCGTCGTTGCATACCACCGCAACAATCAGACACCTATTAACACTGACCTCC
TCGACGCTATCGAGGCCGCTGACCGGCGAGTCGTCGAAACCCGACGTCAAGGGCACGGCGATGATGCTGT
CTCATTCCCCCAAGAACTGCTTGCGGTCGAACCGAATACGCACCAAATTAAGCAGTTCGCCTCCGACGGA
TTCCACCAACAGGCCCGCTCAAAGACGCGTCTCTCGGCCTCCCGCTGCAGCGAGAAAGCGCAAGCGTTCG
CCGAGCGGCTTGACCCGGTGCGTCTCAATGGGTCCACGGTAGAGTTCTCCTCGGAGTTTTTCACCGGGAA
CAACGAGCAGCAACTGCGCCTCCTCTACGAGAACGGTGAGTCGGTTCTGACGTTCCGCGACGGGGCGCGT
GGTGCGCACCCCGACGAGACATTCTCGAAAGGTATCGTCAATCCACCAGAGTCGTTCGAGGTGGCCGTAG
TACTGCCCGAGCAGCAGGCAGATACCTGCAAAGCGCAGTGGGACACGATGGCTGACCTCCTCAACCAAGC
TGGCGCGCCACCGACACGGAGCGAGACCGTCCAATATGATGCGTTCTCCTCGCCAGAGAGCATCAGCCTC
AATGTGGCTGGAGCCATCGACCCTAGCGAGGTAGACGCGGCATTCGTCGTACTGCCGCCGGACCAAGAAG
GATTCGCAGACCTCGCCAGTCCGACAGAGACGTACGACGAGCTGAAGAAGGCGCTTGCCAACATGGGCAT
TTACAGCCAGATGGCGTACTTCGACCGGTTCCGCGACGCGAAAATATTCTATACTCGTAACGTGGCACTC
GGGCTGCTGGCAGCCGCTGGCGGCGTCGCATTCACAACCGAACATGCGATGCCTGGGGACGCAGATATGT
TCATTGGGATTGATGTCTCTCGGAGCTACCCCGAGGACGGTGCCAGCGGCCAGATAAACATTGCCGCGAC
GGCGACCGCCGTCTACAAGGATGGAACTATCCTCGGCCACTCGTCCACCCGACCGCAGCTCGGGGAGAAA
CTACAGTCGACGGATGTTCGTGACATTATGAAGAATGCCATCCTCGGCTACCAGCAGGTGACCGGTGAGT
CGCCGACCCATATCGTCATCCACCGTGATGGCTTCATGAACGAAGACCTCGACCCCGCCACGGAATTCCT
CAACGAACAAGGCGTCGAGTACGACATCGTCGAAATCCGCAAGCAGCCCCAGACACGCCTGCTGGCAGTC
TCCGATGTGCAGTACGATACGCCTGTGAAGAGCATCGCCGCTATCAACCAGAACGAGCCACGGGCAACGG
TCGCCACCTTCGGCGCACCCGAATACTTAGCGACACGCGATGGAGGCGGCCTTCCCCGCCCAATCCAAAT
TGAACGAGTCGCCGGCGAAACCGACATCGAGACGCTCACTCGCCAAGTCTATCTGCTCTCCCAGTCGCAT
ATCCAGGTCCATAACTCGACTGCGCGCCTACCCATCACCACCGCATACGCCGACCAGGCAAGTACTCACG
CGACCAAGGGTTACCTCGTCCAGACCGGAGCGTTCGAGTCTAATGTCGGATTCCTCCGGGATCCATATGT
AAGTAAGTAAGCGGCCGCGACTCTAGATCATAATCAGCCATACCACATTTGTAGAGGTTTTACTTGCTTT
AAAAAACCTCCCACACCTCCCCCTGAACCTGAAACATAAAATGAATGCAATTGTTGTTGTTAACTTGTTT
ATTGCAGCTTATAATGGTTACAAATAAAGCAATAGCATCACAAATTTCACAAATAAAGCATTTTTTTCAC
TGCATTCTAGTTGTGGTTTGTCCAAACTCATCAATGTATCTTAAGGCGTAAATTGTAAGCGTTAATATTT
TGTTAAAATTCGCGTTAAATTTTTGTTAAATCAGCTCATTTTTTAACCAATAGGCCGAAATCGGCAAAAT
CCCTTATAAATCAAAAGAATAGACCGAGATAGGGT
[37 nt withheld, positions 3676-3712]
AAAGAACGTGGACTCCAACGTCAAAGG
[49 nt withheld, positions 3740-3788]
T
[91 nt withheld, positions 3790-3880]
G
[124 nt withheld, positions 3882-4005]
CAGGTGGCACTTTTCGGGGAAATGTGCGCGGAACCCCTATTTGTTTATTTTTCTAAATACATTCAAATAT
GTATCCGCTCATGAGACAATAACCCTGATAAATGCTTCAATAATATTGAAAAAGGAAGAGTCCTGAGGCG
GAAAGAACCAGCTGTGGAATGTGTGTCAGTTAGGGTGTGGAAAGTCCCCAGGCTCCCCAGCAGGCAGAAG
TATGCAAAGCATGCATCTCAATTAGTCAGCAACCAGGTGTGGAAAGTCCCCAGGCTCCCCAGCAGGCAGA
AGTATGCAAAGCATGCATCTCAATTAGTCAGCAACCATAGTCCCGCCCCTAACTCCGCCCATCCCGCCCC
TAACTCCGCCCAGTTCCGCCCATTCTCCGCCCCATGGCTGACTAATTTTTTTTATTTATGCAGAGGCCGA
GGCCGCCTCGGCCTCTGAGCTATTCCAGAAGTAGTGAGGAGGCTTTTTTGGAGGCCTAGGCTTTTGCAAA
GATCGATCAAGAGACAGGATGAGGATCGTTTCGCATGATTGAACAAGATGGATTGCACGCAGGTTCTCCG
GCCGCTTGGGTGGAGAGGCTATTCGGCTATGACTGGGCACAACAGACAATCGGCTGCTCTGATGCCGCCG
TGTTCCGGCTGTCAGCGCAGGGGCGCCCGGTTCTTTTTGTCAAGACCGACCTGTCCGGTGCCCTGAATGA
ACTGCAAGACGAGGCAGCGCGGCTATCGTGGCTGGCCACGACGGGCGTTCCTTGCGCAGCTGTGCTCGAC
GTTGTCACTGAAGCGGGAAGGGACTGGCTGCTATTGGGCGAAGTGCCGGGGCAGGATCTCCTGTCATCTC
ACCTTGCTCCTGCCGAGAAAGTATCCATCATGGCTGATGCAATGCGGCGGCTGCATACGCTTGATCCGGC
TACCTGCCCATTCGACCACCAAGCGAAACATCGCATCGAGCGAGCACGTACTCGGATGGAAGCCGGTCTT
GTCGATCAGGATGATCTGGACGAAGAGCATCAGGGGCTCGCGCCAGCCGAACTGTTCGCCAGGCTCAAGG
CGAGCATGCCCGACGGCGAGGATCTCGTCGTGACCCATGGCGATGCCTGCTTGCCGAATATCATGGTGGA
AAATGGCCGCTTTTCTGGATTCATCGACTGTGGCCGGCTGGGTGTGGCGGACCGCTATCAGGACATAGCG
TTGGCTACCCGTGATATTGCTGAAGAGCTTGGCGGCGAATGGGCTGACCGCTTCCTCGTGCTTTACGGTA
TCGCCGCTCCCGATTCGCAGCGCATCGCCTTCTATCGCCTTCTTGACGAGTTCTTCTGAGCGGGACTCTG
GGGTTCGAAATGACCGACCAAGCGACGCCCAACCTGCCATCACGAGATTTCGATTCCACCGCCGCCTTCT
ATGAAAGGTTGGGCTTCGGAATCGTTTTCCGGGACGCCGGCTGGATGATCCTCCAGCGCGGGGATCTCAT
GCTGGAGTTCTTCGCCCACCCTAGGGGGAGGCTAACTGAAACACGGAAGGAGACAATACCGGAAGGAACC
CGCGCTATGACGGCAATAAAAAGACAGAATAAAACGCACGGTGTTGGGTCGTTTGTTCATAAACGCGGGG
TTCGGTCCCAGGGCTGGCACTCTGTCGATACCCCACCGAGACCCCATTGGGGCCAATACGCCCGCGTTTC
TTCCTTTTCCCCACCCCACCCCCCAAGTTCGGGTGAAGGCCCAGGGCTCGCAGCCAACGTCGGGGCGGCA
GGCCCTGCCATAGCCTCAGGTTACTCATATATACTTTAGATTGATTTAAAACTTCATTTTTAATTTAAAA
GGATCTAGGTGAAGATCCTTTTTGATAATCTCATGACCAAAATCCCTTAACGTGAGTTTTCGTTCCACTG
AGCGTCAGACCCCGTAGAAAAGATCAAAGGATCTTCTTGAGATCCTTTTTTTCTGCGCGTAATCTGCTGC
TTGCAAACAAAAAAACCACCGCTACCAGCGGTGGTTTGTTTGCCGGATCAAGAGCTACCAACTCTTTTTC
CGAAGGTAACTGGCTTCAGCAGAGCGCAGATACCAAATACTGTTCTTCTAGTGTAGCCGTAGTTAGGCCA
CCACTTCAAGAACTCTGTAGCACCGCCTACATACCTCGCTCTGCTAATCCTGTTACCAGTGGCTGCTGCC
AGTGGCGATAAGTCGTGTCTTACCGGGTTGGACTCAAGACGATAGTTACCGGATAAGGCGCAGCGGTCGG
GCTGAACGGGGGGTTCGTGCACACAGCCCAGCTTGGAGCGAACGACCTACACCGAACTGAGATACCTACA
GCGTGAGCTATGAGAAAGCGCCACGCTTCCCGAAGGGAGAAAGGCGGACAGGTATCCGGTAAGCGGCAGG
GTCGGAACAGGAGAGCGCACGAGGGAGCTTCCAGGGGGAAACGCCTGGTATCTTTATAGTCCTGTCGGGT
TTCGCCACCTCTGACTTGAGCGTCGATTTTTGTGATGCTCGTCAGGGGGGCGGAGCCTATGGAAAAACGC
CAGCAACGCGGCCTTTTTACGGTTCCTGGCCTTTTGCTGGCCTTTTGCTCACATGTTCTTTCCTGCGTTA
TCCCCTGATTCTGTGGATAACCGTATTACCGCCATGCATTAGTTATTAATAGTAATCAATTACGGGGTCA
TTAGTTCATAGCCC
Features (pLannotate 1.2.2; 16 found; start..end, strand, type, name):
     16..319     +  enhancer       CMV enhancer: human cytomegalovirus immediate early enhancer
    320..523     +  promoter       CMV promoter: human cytomegalovirus (CMV) immediate early promoter
    546..582     +  misc_feature   MCS (fragment): multiple cloning site
    595..615     +  CDS            SV40 NLS: nuclear localization signal of SV40 (simian virus 40) large T antigen
    619..3276    +  CDS            NgAgo: Argonaute protein from Natronobacterium gregoryi (Gao et al., 2016) reportedly a DNA-guided endonuclease that does not require a PAM site, although this interpretation has been challenged (Cyranoski, 2016)
   3316..3399    +  CDS            large T antigen (fragment): large T antigen from SV40 (simian virus 40)
   3422..3543    +  polyA_signal   SV40 poly(A) signal: SV40 polyadenylation signal
   3577..4005    -  rep_origin     f1 ori (sequence partly withheld): f1 bacteriophage origin of replication; arrow indicates direction of (+) strand synthesis
   4032..4136    +  promoter       AmpR promoter: bla
   4138..4495    +  promoter       SV40 promoter: SV40 enhancer and early promoter
   4530..5324    +  CDS            NeoR/KanR: aminoglycoside phosphotransferase from Tn5; aph(3')-II (or nptII); confers resistance to neomycin, kanamycin, and G418 (Geneticin®)
   5345..5497    +  CDS            ble (fragment): BLE_KLEPN - Experimental evidence at protein level: Swiss-Prot protein existence level 1. Binding protein with a strong affinity to the bleomycin family of antibiotics. Binds to CL990; an antimitotic-antibiotic compound. From Klebsiella pneumoniae.
   5556..5603    +  polyA_signal   HSV TK poly(A) signal: herpes simplex virus thymidine kinase polyadenylation signal (Cole and Stacy, 1985)
   5694..5710    -  polyA_signal   bGH poly(A) signal (fragment): bovine growth hormone polyadenylation signal
   5932..6520    +  rep_origin     ori: high-copy-number ColE1/pMB1/pBR322/pUC origin of replication
   6635..6679    +  enhancer       CMV enhancer (fragment): human cytomegalovirus immediate early enhancer
