[The description below was written by a language model from this plasmid's Addgene catalogue record and pLannotate feature annotations shown in this document.]
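Description:
nls-NgAgo-GK is a 6,679 bp mammalian expression plasmid built on pEGFP-N1 from which the eGFP coding sequence has been removed. In its place, between retained HindIII and BamHI sites, sits the Argonaute gene (NgAgo) of the haloarchaeon Natronobacterium gregoryi. The human cytomegalovirus immediate early enhancer and promoter drive transcription. The open reading frame begins with an SV40 large T antigen nuclear localization signal fused to the N terminus of NgAgo, which directs this prokaryotic protein into the nucleus of transfected cells. An SV40 polyadenylation signal terminates the transcript. The short large T antigen fragment annotated just upstream of it is probably part of that SV40-derived region rather than a separate functional element.

The plasmid replicates in E. coli from a high-copy ColE1/pUC-type origin and also carries an f1 origin for single-stranded DNA production. A single Tn5 aminoglycoside phosphotransferase gene (NeoR/KanR) provides selection in both hosts. A bacterial bla-type promoter expresses it for kanamycin resistance in bacteria, and the adjacent SV40 enhancer/early promoter expresses it for G418 selection of mammalian cells, with an HSV TK polyadenylation signal downstream. The small ble and bGH poly(A) fragments in the annotation are likely backbone remnants or incidental sequence matches.

The construct was deposited for mammalian expression of NgAgo, in connection with a report describing the protein as a DNA-guided endonuclease for genome editing that needs no PAM site. The feature annotation itself notes that this interpretation has been challenged, so the claimed editing activity should be treated with caution.
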