Addgene plasmid #78253: nls-NgAgo-GK
Purpose: Mammalian expression of NgAgo (Argonaute from N. gregoryi).
Depositing lab: Chunyu Han. Depositing organization: Hebei University of Science and Technology. Publication: DNA-guided genome editing using the Natronobacterium gregoryi Argonaute. Gao F, Shen XZ, Jiang F, Wu Y, Han C. Nat Biotechnol. 2016 May 2. doi: 10.1038/nbt.3547. PubMed 27136078.
Backbone
  Vector backbone: pEGFP-N1
  Backbone size w/o insert (bp): 4000
  Total vector size (bp): 6679
  Modifications to backbone: pEGFP-N1 without the eGFP
  Vector type: Mammalian Expression
  Selectable markers: Neomycin (select with G418)
Growth in bacteria
  Bacterial resistance: Kanamycin, 50 μg/mL
  Growth temperature: 37°C
  Growth strain: DH5alpha
  Copy number: Unknown
Gene/Insert
  Gene/Insert name: NgAgo (alt name: Argonaute)
  Species: Natronobacterium gregoryi
  Insert size (bp): 2712
  GenBank ID: AFZ73749.1
  Promoter: CMV
  Tag / fusion protein: a nuclear localization signal (NLS) (N terminal on insert)
  Cloning method: Restriction Enzyme; 5′ cloning site HindIII (not destroyed); 3′ cloning site BamHI (not destroyed)
  Sequencing primers: 5′ CMV-F; 3′ SV40pA-R
Terms and licenses: Academic/Nonprofit Terms; Industry Terms: Not Available to Industry
How to cite: nls-NgAgo-GK was a gift from Chunyu Han (Addgene plasmid # 78253 ; http://n2t.net/addgene:78253 ; RRID:Addgene_78253)
