>Addgene plasmid #78253 | nls-NgAgo-GK | addgene partial sequence | sequence record 150719 | CMV-F 5'-CGCAAATGGGCGGTAGGCGTG-3'
TTAGTGAACCGTCAGATCCGCTAGCGCTACCGGACTCAGATCTCGAGCTCAAGCTTGCCACCATGGTGCC
AAAAAAGAAGAGAAAGGTAGCCACAGTGATTGACCTCGATTCGACCACCACCGCAGACGAACTGACATCG
GGACACACGTACGACATCTCAGTCACGCTCACCGGTGTCTACGATAACACCGACGAGCAGCATCCTCGCA
TGTCTCTCGCATTCGAGCAGGACAACGGCGAGCGGCGTTACATTACCCTGTGGAAGAACACGACACCCAA
GGATGTCTTTACATACGACTACGCCACGGGCTCGACGTACATCTTCACTAACATCGACTACGAAGTGAAG
GACGGCTACGAGAATCTGACTGCAACATACCAGACGACCGTCGAGAACGCTACCGCTCAGGAAGTCGGGA
CGACTGACGAGGACGAAACGTTCGCGGGCGGCGAGCCGCTCGACCATCACTTGGACGACGCGCTCAATGA
GACGCCAGACGACGCGGAGACAGAGAGCGACTCAGGCCATGTGATGACCTCGTTCGCCTCCCGCGACCAA
CTCCCTGAGTGGACGCTGCATACGTATACGCTAACAGCCACAGACGGCGCAAAGACGGACACGGAGTACG
CGCGACGAACCCTCGCATACACGGTACGGCAGGAACTCTATACCGACCATGATGCGGCTCCGGTTGCAAC
TGACGGGCTAATGCTTCTCACGCCAGAGCCGCTCGGCGAGACCCCGCTTGACCTCGATTGCGGTGTCCGG
GTCGAGGCGGACGAGACTCGGACACTCGATTACACCACGGCCAAAGACCGGTTACTCGCC
