>Addgene plasmid #78253 | nls-NgAgo-GK | addgene partial sequence | sequence record 150720 | SV40pA-R 5'-GAAATTTGTGATGCTATTGC-3'
AGTTAACAACAACAATTGCATTCATTTTATGTTTCAGGTTCAGGGGGAGGTGTGGGAGGTTTTTTAAAGC
AAGTAAAACCTCTACAAATGTGGTATGGCTGATTATGATCTAGAGTCGCGGCCGCTTACTTACTTACATA
TGGATCCCGGAGGAATCCGACATTAGACTCGAACGCTCCGGTCTGGACGAGGTAACCCTTGGTCGCGTGA
GTACTTGCCTGGTCGGCGTATGCGGTGGTGATGGGTAGGCGCGCAGTCGAGTTATGGACCTGGATATGCG
ACTGGGAGAGCAGATAGACTTGGCGAGTGAGCGTCTCGATGTCGGTTTCGCCGGCGACTCGTTCAATTTG
GATTGGGCGGGGAAGGCCGCCTCCATCGCGTGTCGCTAAGTATTCGGGTGCGCCGAAGGTGGCGACCGTT
GCCCGTGGCTCGTTCTGGTTGATAGCGGCGATGCTCTTCACAGGCGTATCGTACTGCACATCGGAGACTG
CCAGCAGGCGTGTCTGGGGCTGCTTGCGGATTTCGACGATGTCGTACTCGACGCCTTGTTCGTTGAGGAA
TTCCGTGGCGGGGTCGAGGTCTTCGTTCATGAAGCCATCACGGTGGATGACGATATGGGTCGGCGACTCA
CCGGTCACCTGCTGGTAGCCGAGGATGGCATTCTTCATAATGTCACGAACATCCGTCGACTGTAGTTTCT
CCCCGAGCTGCGGTCGGGTGGACGAGTGGCCGAGGATAGTTCCATCCTTGTAGACGGCGGTCGCCGTCGC
GGCAATGTTTATCTGGCCGCTGGCACCGTCCTCGGGGTAGCTCCGAGAGACATCAATCCCAATGAACATA
TCTGCGTCCCCAGGCATCGCATGTTCGGTTGTGAATGCGACGCC
